>Addgene plasmid #243869 | pSC101TSa2_Red | addgene full sequence | sequence record 493157 | Addgene NGS Result
CGTCTCAGTCAGGAGAGAGACCCCTGTTGACAATTAATCATCGGCATAGTATATCGGCATAGTATAATAC
GACCAAAGAAACAAAATGAGGAGGTACTGAAATGGTGAGCAAAGGCGAAGCGGTGATTAAAGAATTTATG
CGCTTTAAAGTGCATATGGAAGGCAGCATGAACGGCCATGAATTTGAAATTGAAGGCGAAGGCGAAGGCC
GCCCGTATGAAGGCACCCAGACCGCGAAACTGAAAGTGACCAAAGGCGGCCCGCTGCCGTTTAGCTGGGA
TATTCTGAGCCCGCAGTTTATGTATGGCAGCCGCGCGTTTATTAAACATCCGGCGGATATTCCGGATTAT
TATAAACAGAGCTTTCCGGAAGGCTTTAAATGGGAACGCGTGATGAACTTTGAAGATGGCGGCGCGGTGA
CCGTGACCCAGGATACCAGCCTGGAAGATGGCACCCTGATTTATAAAGTGAAACTGCGCGGCACCAACTT
TCCGCCGGATGGCCCGGTGATGCAGAAAAAAACCATGGGCTGGGAAGCGAGCACCGAACGCCTGTATCCG
GAAGATGGCGTGCTGAAAGGCGATATTAAAATGGCGCTGCGCCTGAAAGATGGCGGCCGCTATCTGGCGG
ATTTTAAAACCACCTATAAAGCGAAAAAACCGGTGCAGATGCCGGGCGCGTATAACGTGGATCGCAAACT
GGATATTACCAGCCATAACGAAGATTATACCGTGGTGGAACAGTATGAACGCAGCGAAGGCCGCCATAGC
ACCGGCGGCATGGATGAACTGTATAAATAAGCTTCCAGGCATCAAATAAAACGAAAGGCTCAGTCGAAAG
ACTGGGCCTTTCGTTTTATCTGTTGTTTGTCGGTGAACGCTCTCGGTCTCTCGCTTGAGACGAAGCTTGA
CACGGTTATCCACAGAATCAGGGGATACAGGTGGCACTTTTCGGGGAAATGTGCGCGGAACCCCTATTTG
TTTATTTTTCTAAATACATTCAAATATGTATCCGCTCATGAGACAATAACCCTGATAAATGCTTCAATAA
TATTGAAAAAGGAAGAGTATGAGTATTCAACATTTCCGTGTCGCCCTTATTCCCTTTTTTGCGGCATTTT
GCCTTCCTGTTTTTGCTCACCCAGAAACGCTGGTGAAAGTAAAAGATGCTGAAGATCAGTTGGGTGCACG
AGTGGGTTACATCGAACTGGATCTCAACAGCGGTAAGATCCTTGAGAGTTTTCGCCCCGAAGAACGTTTT
CCAATGATGAGCACTTTTAAAGTTCTGCTATGTGGCGCGGTATTATCCCGTATTGACGCCGGGCAAGAGC
AACTCGGTCGCCGCATACACTATTCTCAGAATGACTTGGTTGAGTACTCACCAGTCACAGAAAAGCATCT
TACGGATGGCATGACAGTAAGAGAATTATGCAGTGCTGCCATAACCATGAGTGATAACACTGCGGCCAAC
TTACTTCTGACAACGATCGGAGGACCGAAGGAGCTAACCGCTTTTTTGCACAACATGGGGGATCATGTAA
CTCGCCTTGATCGTTGGGAACCGGAGCTGAATGAAGCCATACCAAACGACGAGCGTGACACCACGATGCC
TGTAGCAATGGCAACAACGTTGCGCAAACTATTAACTGGCGAACTACTTACTCTAGCTTCCCGGCAACAA
TTAATAGACTGGATGGAGGCGGATAAAGTTGCAGGACCACTTCTGCGCTCGGCCCTTCCGGCTGGCTGGT
TTATTGCTGATAAATCTGGAGCCGGTGAGCGTGGTTCTCGCGGTATCATTGCAGCACTGGGGCCAGATGG
TAAGCCCTCCCGTATCGTAGTTATCTACACGACGGGGAGTCAGGCAACTATGGATGAACGAAATAGACAG
ATCGCTGAGATAGGTGCCTCACTGATTAAGCATTGGTAACTGTCAGACCAAGTTTACTCATATATACTTT
AGATTGATTTAAAACTTCATTTTTAATTTAAAAGGATCTAGGTGAAGATCCTTTTTGATAATCTCATGAC
CAAAATCCCTTAACGTGAGTTTTCGTTCCACTGAGCGTCAGACCCCGTTGATGATACCGCTGCCTTACTG
GGTGCATTAGCCAGTCTGAATGACCTGTCACGGGATAATCCGAAGTGGTCAGACTGGAAAATCAGAGGGC
AGGAACTGCTGAACAGCAAAAAGTCAGATAGCACCACATAGCAGACCCGCCATAAAACGCCCTGAGAAGC
CCGTGACGGGCTTTTCTTGTATTATGGGTAGTTTCCTTGCATGAATCCATAAAAGGCGCCTGTAGTGCCA
TTTACCCCCATTCACTGCCAGAGCCGTGAGCGCAGCGAACTGAATGTCACGAAAAAGACAGCGACTCAGG
TGCCTGATGGTCGGAGACAAAAGGAATATTCAGCGATTTGCCCGATTGCGGCCGCAACCGAGCTTGCGAG
GGTGCTACTTAAGCCTTTAGGGTTTTAAGGTCTGTTTTGTAGAGGAGCAAACAGCGTTTGCGACATCCTT
TTGTAATACTGCGGAACTGACTAAAGTAGTGAGTTATACACAGGGCTGGGATCTATTCTTTTTATCTTTT
TTTATTCTTTCTTTATTCTATAAATTATAACCACTTGAATATAAACAAAAAAAACACACAAAGGTCTAGC
GGAATTTACAGAGGGTCTAGCAGAATTTACAAGTTTTCCAGCAAAGGTCTAGCAGAATTTACAGATACCC
ACAACTCAAAGGAAAAGGACTAGTAATTATCATTGACTAGCCCATCTCAATTGGTATAGTGATTAAAATC
ACCTAGACCAATTGAGATGTATGTCTGAATTAGTTGTTTTCAAAGCAAATGAACTAGCGATTAGTCGCTA
TGACTTAACGGAGCATGAAACCAAGCTAATTTTATGCTGTGTGGCACTACTCAACCCCACGATTGAAAAC
CCTACAAGGAAAGAACGGACGGTATCGTTCACTTATAACCAATACGTTCAGATGATGAACATCAGTAGGG
AAAATGCTTATGGTGTATTAGCTAAAGCAACCAGAGAGCTGATGACGAGAACTGTGGAAATCAGGAATCC
TTTGGTTAAAGGCTTTGAGATTTTCCAGTGGACAAACTATGCCAAGTTCTCAAGCGAAAAATTAGAATTA
GTTTTTAGTGAAGAGATATTGCCTTATCTTTTCCAGTTAAAAAAATTCATAAAATATAATCTGGAACATG
TTAAGTCTTTTGAAAACAAATACTCTATGAGGATTTATGAGTGGTTATTAAAAGAACTAACACAAAAGAA
AACTCACAAGGCAAATATAGAGATTAGCCTTGATGAATTTAAGTTCATGTTAATGCTTGAAAATAACTAC
CATGAGTTTAAAAGGCTTAACCAATGGGTTTTGAAACCAATAAGTAAAGATTTAAACACTTACAGCAATA
TGAAATTGGTGGTTGATAAGCGAGGCCGCCCGACTGATACGTTGATTTTCCAAGTTGAACTAGATAGACA
AATGGATCTCGTAACCGAACTTGAGAACAACCAGATAAAAATGAATGGTGACAAAATACCAACAACCATT
ACATCAGATTCCTACCTACATAACGGACTAAGAAAAACACTACACGATGCTTTAACTGCAAAAATTCAGC
TCACCAGTTTTGAGGCAAAATTTTTGAGTGACATGCAAAGTAAGTATGATCTCAATGGTTCGTTCTCATG
GCTCACGCAAAAACAACGAACCACACTAGAGAACATACTGGCTAAATACGGAAGGATCTGAGGTTCTTAT
GGCTCTTGTATCTATCAGTGAAGCATCAAGACTAACAAACAAAAGTAGAACAACTGTTCACCGTTACATA
TCAAAGGGAAAACTGTCCATACCCATGGATTTAACGCGAATTTTAACAAAATATTAACGCTTACAATTTT
AACAAGCTT
Features (pLannotate 1.2.2; 9 found; start..end, strand, type, name):
     26..73      +  promoter       EM7 promoter: synthetic bacterial promoter&nbsp
    102..797     +  CDS            mScarlet-I: mScarlet-I is a basic (constitutively fluorescent) red fluorescent protein published in 2016, derived from synthetic construct. It is reported to be a rapidly-maturing monomer with moderate acid sensitivity.
    813..884     +  terminator     rrnB T1 terminator: transcription terminator T1 from the E. coli rrnB gene
    912..937     -  rep_origin     RSF ori (fragment): Plasmids containing the RSF 1030 origin of replication can be propagated in E. coli cells that contain additional plasmids with compatible origins.
    964..1068    +  promoter       AmpR promoter: bla
   1069..1929    +  CDS            AmpR: β-lactamase; bla; confers resistance to ampicillin, carbenicillin, and related antibiotics
   2551..2773    +  rep_origin     pSC101 ori: low-copy replication origin that requires the Rep101 protein
   2821..3771    +  CDS            Rep101(Ts): temperature-sensitive version of the RepA protein needed for replication with the pSC101 origin (Armstrong et al., 1984); rep101 encoding an A56V mutation
   3879..3919    +  rep_origin     M13 ori (fragment): M13 bacteriophage origin of replication; arrow indicates direction of (+) strand synthesis
