[The description below was written by a language model from this plasmid's Addgene catalogue record and pLannotate feature annotations shown in this document.]
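Description:
pSC101TSa2_Red is a small (about 3.9 kb) bacterial expression plasmid from a GoldenBraid2.0 modular cloning toolkit adapted for E. coli and related enteric bacteria. It is built on the pSC101TS backbone, which combines the low-copy pSC101 origin of replication with Rep101(Ts), a temperature-sensitive version of the RepA initiator protein carrying an A56V substitution. Because the origin depends on this protein, the plasmid is maintained at a permissive temperature (the record lists 30°C) and would be expected to be lost at elevated temperature, a property commonly exploited for plasmid curing. Selection is by ampicillin, through a β-lactamase gene driven by its own bla promoter. The annotation also flags very short fragments resembling RSF and M13 origins. At only a few dozen bases each, these are unlikely to be functional replication elements and may simply be residual or incidentally similar sequence.

The payload is a compact constitutive reporter cassette: the synthetic bacterial EM7 promoter, the coding sequence for mScarlet-I (a rapidly maturing monomeric red fluorescent protein), and the rrnB T1 transcription terminator. The catalogue lists this as an 847 bp synthetic insert handled by Golden Gate cloning. The plasmid's purpose is given simply as a GoldenBraid2.0 expression vector. In such systems a visible reporter cassette often acts as a placeholder that is replaced during type IIS assembly, so that correct clones can be picked by loss of colour. However, the record does not explicitly state this role, nor does it annotate the restriction sites. The "a2" in the name probably denotes an alpha-level GoldenBraid destination position, but this too is not spelled out in the record.
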