Addgene plasmid #243869: pSC101TSa2_Red
Purpose: GoldenBraid2.0 expression vector.
Depositing lab: Christophe Herman. Depositing organization: Baylor College of Medicine. Publication: GoldenBraid2.0 E. coli: a comprehensive and characterized toolkit for enterics. Cooke MB, Welch KT, Ramirez LD, Wen AX, Marciano DC, Herman C. Synth Biol (Oxf). 2025 Aug 14;10(1):ysaf015. doi: 10.1093/synbio/ysaf015. eCollection 2025. PubMed 40927394.
Backbone
  Vector backbone: pSC101TS
  Vector type: Bacterial Expression
Growth in bacteria
  Bacterial resistance: Ampicillin, 100 μg/mL
  Growth temperature: 30°C
  Growth strain: DH5alpha
  Copy number: Low Copy
Gene/Insert
  Gene/Insert name: mScarlet-I
  Species: Synthetic
  Insert size (bp): 847
  Cloning method: Golden Gate
Terms and licenses: Academic/Nonprofit Terms; Industry Terms: Not Available to Industry
How to cite: pSC101TSa2_Red was a gift from Christophe Herman (Addgene plasmid # 243869 ; http://n2t.net/addgene:243869 ; RRID:Addgene_243869)
